>Addgene plasmid #174724 | pFEndoNA | addgene full sequence | sequence record 343066 | Addgene NGS Result
GGGCGATGCCACCTACGGCAAGCTGACCCTGAAGTTCATCTGCACCACCGGCAAGCTGCCCGTGCCCTGG
CCCACCCTCGTGACCACCCTGACCTACGGCGTGCAGTGCTTCAGCCGCTACCCCGACCACATGAAGCAGC
ACGACTTCTTCAAGTCCGCCATGCCCGAAGGCTACGTCCAGGAGCGCACCATCTTCTTCAAGGACGACGG
CAACTACAAGACCCGCGCCGAGGTGAAGTTCGAGGGCGACACCCTGGTGAACCGCATCGAGCTGAAGGGC
ATCGACTTCAAGGAGGACGGCAACATCCTGGGGCACAAGCTGGAGTACAACTACAACAGCCACAACGTCT
ATATCATGGCCGACAAGCAGAAGAACGGCATCAAGGTGAACTTCAAGATCCGCCACAACATCGAGGACGG
CAGCGTGCAGCTCGCCGACCACTACCAGCAGAACACCCCCATCGGCGACGGCCCCGTGCTGCTGCCCGAC
AACCACTACCTGAGCACCCAGTCCGCCCTGAGCAAAGACCCCAACGAGAAGCGCGATCACATGGTCCTGC
TGGAGTTCGTGACCGCCGCCGGGATCACTCTCGGCATGGACGAGCTGTACGGGATCGCAAATAACTATAC
TGATAGTAAAAGTGCTGAAACATTGGAAAATGCGCGTAAAGAGGCTTTTGCTCAGTCTAAAGATGTTTTG
AATATGGCAAAAGCACACTCAAATAGTGTTGCTAGAACAACTTTAGAAACTGCTGAAGAACATGCAAATA
GTGTTGCCAGAACAACTTTAGAAACTGCTGAAGAACATGCAAATAAAAAATCAGCTGAGGCGTTAGCAAG
CGCTAATGTGTATGCAGACAGCAAGTCTTCTCACACACTAAAAACTGCAAATAGCTATACCGATGTGACT
GTAAGTAATTCGACTAAGAAAGCAATCCGTGAATCGAATCAATACACAGATCATAAATTCCGTCAACTTG
ACAACCGGTTAGATAAGCTGTACACGGATCAATTCAAGAGTAAAATAGCAGGTGCAATCTGGCGTAACTT
GGATGACAAGCTCACCGAGGTTGTATCGCTTAAAGATTTTGGAGCCAAAGGTGATGGTAAGACAAACGAC
CAAGATGCAGTAAATGCAGCGATGGCTTCAGGTAAGAGAATTGACGGTGCTGGTGCTACTTACAAAGTAT
CATCTTTACCTGATATGGAGCGATTCTATAACACCCGCTTCGTATGGGAACGTTTATCAGGTCAACCTCT
TTACTATGTGAGTAAAGGTTTTATCAATGGTGAACTCTATAAAATCACGGATAACCCTTATTACAATGCT
TGGCCTCAAGACAAAGCGTTTGTATATGAGAACGTGATATATGCACCTTACATGGGTAGCGACCGTCATG
GTGTTAGTCGTCTGCATGTATCATGGGTTAAGTCTGGTGACGATGGTCAAACATGGTCTACACCAGAGTG
GTTAACTGATCTGCATCCAGATTACCCTACAGTGAACTATCATTGTATGAGCATGGGTGTATGTCGCAAC
CGTCTGTTTGCCATGATTGAAACACGTACTTTAGCCAAGAACGCACTAACCAATTGTGCATTGTGGGATC
GCCCTATGTCTCGTAGTCTGCATCTTACGGGTGGTATCACTAAGGCTGCAAATCAGCGATATGCAACAAT
ACATGTACCAGATCACGGACTATTCGTGGGCGATTTTGTTAACTTCTCTAATTCTGCGGTAACAGGTGTA
TCAGGTGATATGACTGTTGCAACGGTAATAGATAAGGACAACTTCACGGTTCTTACACCTAACCAGCAGA
CTTCAGATTTGAATAACGCTGGAAAGAATTGGCACATGGGTACTTCTTTCCATAAGTCTCCGTGGCGTAA
GACAGATCTTGGTCTAATCCCTCATGTCACAGAGGTGCATAGCTTTGCTACTATTGATAACAATGGCTTT
GTTATGGGCTATCATCAAGGTGATGTAGCTCCACGAGAAGTTGGGCTTTTCTACTTCCCTGATGCTTTCA
ATAGCCCATCTAATTATGTTCGTCGTCAGATACCATCTGAGTATGAACCAGATGCGGCAGAGCCATGCAT
CAAGTACTATGACGGTGTATTATACCTTATCACTCGTGGTACTCGTGGCGACCGACTAGGAAGCTCTCTG
CATCGTAGTAGAGATATAGGTCAGACTTGGGAGTCACTAAGATTTCCACATAATGTGCATCATACTACTT
TACCGTTTGCTAAGGTAGGAGATGACCTTATTATGTTTGGTTCAGAACGTGCAGAAAATGAATGGGAAGC
AGGTGCACCAGATGATCGTTACAAGGCATCTTATCCTCGTACCTTCTATGCACGATTGAATGTAAACAAT
TGGAATGCAGCTGATATTGAATGGGTTAACATCACAGACCAAATCTATCAGGGTGACATTGTGAACTCTA
GTGTAGGTGTAGGTTCGGTAGTAGTTAAAGACAGCTACATTTACTATATCTTTGGTGGCGAAAACCATTT
CAACCCAATGACTTATGGTGACAACAGAGATAAAGACCCATTTAAAGGTCATGGACACCCTACTGATATA
TACTGCTATAAGATGCAGATTGCAAATGACAGTCGTGTATCTCGTAAGTTTACATATGGTGCAACTCCCG
GACAGGCTATACCTACCTTCATGGGTACTGATGGTATTCGTACTATTCCTGCTCCACTTCACTTATCAGG
AGAGGTAGTTGCCGCAGATATGACTGTCGAACATCTTACCCTGAAGGCAAGTACAAGTGCTAATATTCGC
TCAGAGATGCTGATGGAAGGTGAATATGGGTTCATTGGTAAGACTATACCAAAGGATAACCCAACTGCCC
AACGTGTCATCATCTCTGGTGGAGGGGGTACAGCAGCAGATACCGGTGCGCAAATTACCTTACATGGAGC
AGGTTCTAGTACTTCTAGACGCGCAGTATATAATGCCAATGAGCACTTGTTCCAAAGCGGGGCTATCATG
CCCTACAATGATAACGTGTATCCTGCTGGCGGCCCTCGTAATAGATTCACTACTATCCATCTTACAAGTG
ACCCTATTATTACGTCTGATGCCACTCATAAGTATGGATCACAAGGTATTGATGAGAGTGTACTAAAGGC
ATGGGGTAAGGTTAGCTTCAAGCAGTACAAGTTGATTGGTGAGATGTCTCGTGGTGTGCACCACACTCAC
TTTGGTGTATTGGCACAAGACATTGTAGCTGCTTTTGCATCCGAAGGGTTAGATGCAATCGACTTCGGCA
TTGTCTCCTTCGAAGAAGGTCAGTTTGGTGTTAGATATAGTGAAATCTTAATCTTGGAGGCTGCTTATAC
TCGTTATCGTTTAGATAAGTTAGAGGAGATGTATGCCACTAATAAAATCAGTTAAGCAAGCTGCTGTACT
CCAGAATACAGAAGAACTTATTCAATCAGGACGTGACCCTAAGCAGGCATACGCCATTGCCAAGGATCCG
CATGCGAGCTCGGTACCCCGGGTCGACCTGCAGCCAAGCTTAATTAGCTGAGCTTGGACTCCTGTTGATA
GATCCAGTAATGACCTCAGAACTCCATCTGGATTTGTTCAGAACGCTCGGTTGCCGCCGGGCGTTTTTTA
TTGGTGAGAATCCAAGCTAGCTTGGCGAGATTTTCAGGAGCTAAGGAAGCTAAAATGGAGAAAAAAATCA
CTGGATATACCACCGTTGATATATCCCAATGGCATCGTAAAGAACATTTTGAGGCATTTCAGTCAGTTGC
TCAATGTACCTATAACCAGACCGTTCAGCTGGATATTACGGCCTTTTTAAAGACCGTAAAGAAAAATAAG
CACAAGTTTTATCCGGCCTTTATTCACATTCTTGCCCGCCTGATGAATGCTCATCCGGAATTTCGTATGG
CAATGAAAGACGGTGAGCTGGTGATATGGGATAGTGTTCACCCTTGTTACACCGTTTTCCATGAGCAAAC
TGAAACGTTTTCATCGCTCTGGAGTGAATACCACGACGATTTCCGGCAGTTTCTACACATATATTCGCAA
GATGTGGCGTGTTACGGTGAAAACCTGGCCTATTTCCCTAAAGGGTTTATTGAGAATATGTTTTTCGTCT
CAGCCAATCCCTGGGTGAGTTTCACCAGTTTTGATTTAAACGTGGCCAATATGGACAACTTCTTCGCCCC
CGTTTTCACCATGGGCAAATATTATACGCAAGGCGACAAGGTGCTGATGCCGCTGGCGATTCAGGTTCAT
CATGCCGTTTGTGATGGCTTCCATGTCGGCAGAATGCTTAATGAATTACAACAGTACTGCGATGAGTGGC
AGGGCGGGGCGTAATTTTTTTAAGGCAGTTATTGGTGCCCTTAAACGCCTGGGGTAATGACTCTCTAGCT
TGAGGCATCAAATAAAACGAAAGGCTCAGTCGAAAGACTGGGCCTTTCGTTTTATCTGTTGTTTGTCGGT
GAACGCTCTCCTGAGTAGGACAAATCCGCCCTCTAGAGCTGCCTCGCGCGTTTCGGTGATGACGGTGAAA
ACCTCTGACACATGCAGCTCCCGGAGACGGTCACAGCTTGTCTGTAAGCGGATGCCGGGAGCAGACAAGC
CCGTCAGGGCGCGTCAGCGGGTGTTGGCGGGTGTCGGGGCGCAGCCATGACCCAGTCACGTAGCGATAGC
GGAGTGTATACTGGCTTAACTATGCGGCATCAGAGCAGATTGTACTGAGAGTGCACCATATGCGGTGTGA
AATACCGCACAGATGCGTAAGGAGAAAATACCGCATCAGGCGCTCTTCCGCTTCCTCGCTCACTGACTCG
CTGCGCTCGGTCGTTCGGCTGCGGCGAGCGGTATCAGCTCACTCAAAGGCGGTAATACGGTTATCCACAG
AATCAGGGGATAACGCAGGAAAGAACATGTGAGCAAAAGGCCAGCAAAAGGCCAGGAACCGTAAAAAGGC
CGCGTTGCTGGCGTTTTTCCATAGGCTCCGCCCCCCTGACGAGCATCACAAAAATCGACGCTCAAGTCAG
AGGTGGCGAAACCCGACAGGACTATAAAGATACCAGGCGTTTCCCCCTGGAAGCTCCCTCGTGCGCTCTC
CTGTTCCGACCCTGCCGCTTACCGGATACCTGTCCGCCTTTCTCCCTTCGGGAAGCGTGGCGCTTTCTCA
TAGCTCACGCTGTAGGTATCTCAGTTCGGTGTAGGTCGTTCGCTCCAAGCTGGGCTGTGTGCACGAACCC
CCCGTTCAGCCCGACCGCTGCGCCTTATCCGGTAACTATCGTCTTGAGTCCAACCCGGTAAGACACGACT
TATCGCCACTGGCAGCAGCCACTGGTAACAGGATTAGCAGAGCGAGGTATGTAGGCGGTGCTACAGAGTT
CTTGAAGTGGTGGCCTAACTACGGCTACACTAGAAGGACAGTATTTGGTATCTGCGCTCTGCTGAAGCCA
GTTACCTTCGGAAAAAGAGTTGGTAGCTCTTGATCCGGCAAACAAACCACCGCTGGTAGCGGTGGTTTTT
TTGTTTGCAAGCAGCAGATTACGCGCAGAAAAAAAGGATCTCAAGAAGATCCTTTGATCTTTTCTACGGG
GTCTGACGCTCAGTGGAACGAAAACTCACGTTAAGGGATTTTGGTCATGAGATTATCAAAAAGGATCTTC
ACCTAGATCCTTTTAAATTAAAAATGAAGTTTTAAATCAATCTAAAGTATATATGAGTAAACTTGGTCTG
ACAGTTACCAATGCTTAATCAGTGAGGCACCTATCTCAGCGATCTGTCTATTTCGTTCATCCATAGTTGC
CTGACTCCCCGTCGTGTAGATAACTACGATACGGGAGGGCTTACCATCTGGCCCCAGTGCTGCAATGATA
CCGCGAGACCCACGCTCACCGGCTCCAGATTTATCAGCAATAAACCAGCCAGCCGGAAGGGCCGAGCGCA
GAAGTGGTCCTGCAACTTTATCCGCCTCCATCCAGTCTATTAATTGTTGCCGGGAAGCTAGAGTAAGTAG
TTCGCCAGTTAATAGTTTGCGCAACGTTGTTGCCATTGCTACAGGCATCGTGGTGTCACGCTCGTCGTTT
GGTATGGCTTCATTCAGCTCCGGTTCCCAACGATCAAGGCGAGTTACATGATCCCCCATGTTGTGCAAAA
AAGCGGTTAGCTCCTTCGGTCCTCCGATCGTTGTCAGAAGTAAGTTGGCCGCAGTGTTATCACTCATGGT
TATGGCAGCACTGCATAATTCTCTTACTGTCATGCCATCCGTAAGATGCTTTTCTGTGACTGGTGAGTAC
TCAACCAAGTCATTCTGAGAATAGTGTATGCGGCGACCGAGTTGCTCTTGCCCGGCGTCAATACGGGATA
ATACCGCGCCACATAGCAGAACTTTAAAAGTGCTCATCATTGGAAAACGTTCTTCGGGGCGAAAACTCTC
AAGGATCTTACCGCTGTTGAGATCCAGTTCGATGTAACCCACTCGTGCACCCAACTGATCTTCAGCATCT
TTTACTTTCACCAGCGTTTCTGGGTGAGCAAAAACAGGAAGGCAAAATGCCGCAAAAAAGGGAATAAGGG
CGACACGGAAATGTTGAATACTCATACTCTTCCTTTTTCAATATTATTGAAGCATTTATCAGGGTTATTG
TCTCATGAGCGGATACATATTTGAATGTATTTAGAAAAATAAACAAATAGGGGTTCCGCGCACATTTCCC
CGAAAAGTGCCACCTGACGTCTAAGAAACCATTATTATCATGACATTAACCTATAAAAATAGGCGTATCA
CGAGGCCCTTTCGTCTTCACCTCGAGAAATCATAAAAAATTTATTTGCTTTGTGAGCGGATAACAATTAT
AATAGATTCAATTGTGAGCGGATAACAATTTCACACAGAATTCATTAAAGAGGAGAAATTAACTATGAGA
GGATCTCACCATCACCATCACCATGATCCCCGGGTACCGGTCGCCACCATGGTGAGCAAGGGCGAGGAGC
TGTTCACCGGGGTGGTGCCCATCCTGGTCGAGCTGGACGGCGACGTAAACGGCCACAAGTTCAGCGTGTC
CGGCGAGGGCGA
Features (pLannotate 1.2.2; 14 found; start..end, strand, type, name):
   1010..3412    +  CDS            GP90: FIBER_BPK1E - Also known as END. Experimental evidence at protein level: Swiss-Prot protein existence level 1. [C-terminal chaperone protein]: The C-terminal chaperone protein mediates homotrimerization and proper folding of the catalytic endo-N trimer. From Escherichia phage K1E (Bacteriophage K1E).
   3557..3651    +  terminator     lambda t0 terminator: transcription terminator from phage lambda
   3666..3694    +  promoter       cat promoter (fragment): promoter of the E. coli cat gene encoding chloramphenicol acetyltransferase
   3695..4351    +  CDS            cat: CAT_ECOLX - Experimental evidence at protein level: Swiss-Prot protein existence level 1. This enzyme is an effector of chloramphenicol resistance in bacteria. From Escherichia coli. This protein is used as a marker in many commonly used cloning vectors, such as pACYC184.
   4419..4505    +  terminator     rrnB T1 terminator: Escherichia coli rrnB; transcription terminator T1 from the E. coli rrnB gene
   4517..4558    +  CDS            rop (fragment): Rop protein, which maintains plasmids at low copy number; rop
   4660..4800    +  misc_feature   bom: basis of mobility region from pBR322
   4986..5574    -  rep_origin     ori: high-copy-number ColE1/pMB1/pBR322/pUC origin of replication
   5745..6605    -  CDS            AmpR: β-lactamase; bla; confers resistance to ampicillin, carbenicillin, and related antibiotics
   6606..6710    -  promoter       AmpR promoter: bla
   6820..6864    +  promoter       T5 promoter: bacteriophage T5 promoter for E. coli RNA polymerase, with embedded lac operator
   6872..6888    +  protein_bind   lac operator: The lac repressor binds to the lac operator to inhibit transcription in E. coli. This inhibition can be relieved by adding lactose or isopropyl-β-D-thiogalactopyranoside (IPTG). lac repressor encoded by lacI
   6937..6954    +  CDS            6xHis: 6xHis affinity tag
   6979..610     +  CDS            EGFP (across the origin): EGFP is a basic (constitutively fluorescent) green fluorescent protein published in 1996, derived from Aequorea victoria. It is reported to be a rapidly-maturing weak dimer with moderate acid sensitivity.
