[The description below was written by a language model from this plasmid's Addgene catalogue record and pLannotate feature annotations shown in this document.]
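Description:
pFEndoNA is a bacterial expression plasmid built on the QIAGEN pQE-31 backbone for producing a fluorescent, catalytically active endosialidase in E. coli. It replicates from a high-copy ColE1/pMB1-type origin and is selected with ampicillin through the β-lactamase gene. The feature table also shows the backbone's chloramphenicol acetyltransferase coding sequence behind only a fragment of its promoter, together with a bom site and a remnant of rop. The catalogue lists a total size of about 7.1 kb, close to the 7,082 nt sequenced record.

Expression is driven by the phage T5 promoter, which is read by E. coli RNA polymerase and carries lac operator sequences, so transcription is held off by lac repressor and induced with IPTG. For this reason the depositor notes that the plasmid should be kept in strains carrying lacIq or the pREP4 repressor plasmid. The open reading frame begins with the backbone's N-terminal 6xHis tag for metal-affinity purification. This is followed by a GFP (annotated as EGFP-like, of Aequorea victoria origin) and then the endosialidase from bacteriophage PK1A. The annotation software matched the endosialidase to the homologous phage K1E tail fibre/endo-N protein, whose C-terminal chaperone domain supports trimer folding. The record also lists Yersinia enterocolitica as a source species, and an unannotated stretch lies between GFP and the enzyme, but the nature of that segment is not stated. Lambda t0 and rrnB T1 terminators lie downstream.

The fusion protein is intended for enzymatic degradation of polysialic acid. According to the associated publication title, it belongs to a body of work on polysialic acid detection using noncatalytic enzyme variants.
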