Addgene plasmid #174724: pFEndoNA
Purpose: Expresses GFP-endoNA fusion protein for degradation of polysialic acid. The endoNA is a catalytically active endosialidase from bacteriophage PK1A.
Depositing lab: Jukka Finne. Depositing organization: University of Helsinki. Publication: Construction of antibody mimics from a noncatalytic enzyme-detection of polysialic acid. Jokilammi A, Ollikka P, Korja M, Jakobsson E, Loimaranta V, Haataja S, Hirvonen H, Finne J. J Immunol Methods. 2004 Dec;295(1-2):149-60. doi: 10.1016/j.jim.2004.10.006. Epub 2004 Nov 14. PubMed 15627620.
Backbone
  Vector backbone: pQE-31
  Backbone manufacturer: QIAGEN
  Backbone size w/o insert (bp): 3463
  Total vector size (bp): 7102
  Vector type: Bacterial Expression
Growth in bacteria
  Bacterial resistance: Ampicillin, 100 μg/mL
  Growth temperature: 37°C
  Growth strain: NEB Stable
  Copy number: High Copy
Gene/Insert
  Gene/Insert name: GFP-endoNA fusion protein
  Species: Aequorea victoria, Yersinia enterocolitica, Escherichia phage PK1A
  Insert size (bp): 3637
  GenBank ID: U76561.1, X13882.1, EF507428.1
  Promoter: T5
  Tag / fusion protein: Histag (N terminal on backbone)
  Cloning method: Restriction Enzyme; 5′ cloning site BamHI (destroyed during cloning); 3′ cloning site BamHI (destroyed during cloning)
  Sequencing primers: 5′ CCCGAAAAGTGCCACCTG
Terms and licenses: Academic/Nonprofit Terms; Industry Terms: Not Available to Industry
Depositor comments: This plasmid can be amplified and maintained in ampicillin-sensitive E. coli strains that harbor the lacIq mutation (such as XL1 Blue and JM109) or carries the pREP4 repressor plasmid (such as M15 [pREP4]).
How to cite: pFEndoNA was a gift from Jukka Finne (Addgene plasmid # 174724 ; http://n2t.net/addgene:174724 ; RRID:Addgene_174724)
